>Addgene plasmid #44036 | pIU211 | addgene full sequence | sequence record 345484 | Addgene NGS Result
TTTCAAAAATTCTTACTTTTTTTTTGGATGGACGCAAAGAAGTTTAATAATCATATTACATGGCATTACC
ACCATATACATATCCATATACATATCCATATCTAATCTTACTTATATGTTGTGGAAATGTAAAGAGCCCC
ATTATCTTAGCCTAAAAAAACCTTCTCTTTGGAACTTTCAGTAATACGCTTAACTGCTCATTGCTATATT
GAAGTACGGATTAGAAGCCGCCGAGCGGGTGACAGCCCTCCGAAGGAAGACTCTCCTCCGTGCGTCCTCG
TCTTCACCGGTCGCGTTCCTGAAACGCAGATGTGCCTCGCGCCGCACTGCTCCGAACAATAAAGATTCTA
CAATACTAGCTTTTATGGTTATGAAGAGGAAAAATTGGCAGTAACCTGGCCCCACAAACCTTCAAATGAA
CGAATCAAATTAACAACCATAGGATGATAATGCGATTAGTTTTTTAGCCTTATTTCTGGGGTAATTAATC
AGCGAAGCGATGATTTTTGATCTATTAACAGATATATAAATGCAAAAACTGCATAACCACTTTAACTAAT
ACTTTCAACATTTTCGGTTTGTATTACTTCTTATTCAAATGTAATAAAAGTATCAACAAAAAATTGTTAA
TATACCTCTATACTTTAACGTCAAGGAGAAAAAACCCCGGATCGAATTCAGCTAAAAAAACCAAAAAATT
TCAGATGACATTATCTTTCGCTCATTTTACCTACCTGTTCACAATATTGTTGGGATTAACTAATATTGCC
TTGGCATCTGATCCAGAAACGATTCTAGTGACGATAACCAAGACAAACGATGCAAATGGGGTTGTTACAA
CTACAGTTTCACCCGCGCTAGTCTCCACATCCACTATCGTTCAAGCTGGCACTACGACATTGTATACGAC
TTGGTGTCCATTGACGGTATCCACTTCATCTGCTGCCGAAATAAGTCCTTCAATATCGTACGCTACTACC
CTATCCAGATTTAGTACTTTGACATTATCTACAGAAGTCTGCTCCCATGAGGCATGTCCTTCGTCATCGA
CGTTGCCAACCACCACCTTATCTGTGACTTCCAAGTTCACTTCATATATTTGCCCTACTTGTCACACAAC
CGCTATCAGCTCATTATCCGAAGTAGGAACTACAACCGTGGTATCATCCAGCGCCATTGAACCATCAAGT
GCCTCTATAATCTCACCTGTCACCTCTACACTTTCGAGTACAACATCGTCCAATCCAACTACTACCTCCC
TAAGTTCGACATCTACATCTCCAAGCTCTACATCTACATCTCCAAGCTCTACATCTACCTCATCAAGTTC
GACATCTACCTCATCAAGTTCGACATCTACCTCATCAAGTTCGACATCTACATCTCCAAGTTCGACATCC
ACATCTTCAAGTTTGACATCCACATCTTCAAGTTCTACATCTACATCCCAAAGTTCTACATCTACCTCAT
CAAGTTCGACATCTACATCTCCAAGCTCTACATCTACCTCATCAAGTTCAACATCTACATCTCCAAGTTC
TAAATCTACTTCTGCAAGCTCCACTTCCACTTCTTCATATTCAACATCTACATCCCCAAGTTTGACTTCT
TCATCTCCAACTTTGGCTTCCACTTCTCCAAGTTCAACATCTATTAGCTCTACTTTTACTGATTCAACTT
CATCCCTTGGCTCCTCTATAGCATCTTCATCAACGTCTGTGTCATTATACAGCCCATCCACACCTGTTTA
CTCCGTCCCTTCGACTTCGTCAAATGTTGCAACTCCTTCTATGACTTCTTCAACTGTTGAAACAACTGTT
AGTTCACAAAGTTCGTCTGAATATATCACCAAATCCTCAATTTCTACTACTATCCCATCATTTTCCATGT
CTACATATTTCACCACTGTTAGTGGAGTCACTACAATGTATACGACATGGTGTCCTTATAGCTCTGAATC
TGAGACTAGCACATTAACCAGTATGCATGAAACGGTTACAACAGACGCTACAGTCTGCACTCACGAGTCT
TGCATGCCCTCGCAGACAACAAGTTTGATTACATCTTCTATAAAAATGTCCACTAAAAACGTCGCAACTT
CTGTAAGCACCTCAACGGTTGAATCCTCATATGCATGCTCCACATGTGCTGAAACGTCACACTCGTATTC
TTCCGTGCAAACAGCTTCATCAAGTTCTGTAACACAGCAGACCACATCCACAAAGAGTTGGGTAAGTTCA
ATGACAACTTCGGATGAAGATTTCAATAAGCACGCTACCGGTAAGTATCATGTAACATCTTCAGGTACCT
CAACCATTTCGACTAGTGTAAGTGAAGCCACGAGTACATCAAGCATTGACTCAGAATCTCAAGAACAATC
ATCACACTTATTATCGACATCGGTCCTTTCATCCTCCTCCTTGTCTGCTACATTATCCTCTGACAGTACT
ATTTTGCTATTCAGTTCTGTATCATCACTAAGTGTCGAACAGTCACCAGTTACCACACTTCAAATTTCTT
CAACATCAGAGATTTTACAACCCACTTCTTCCACAGCTATTGCTACAATATCTGCCTCTACATCATCACT
TTCCGCAACATCTATCTCTACACCATCTACCTCTGTGGAATCGACTATTGAATCTTCATCATTGACTCCG
ACGGTATCTTCTATTTTCCTCTCATCATCATCTGCTCCCTCTTCTCTACAAACATCTGTTACCACTACAG
AAGTTTCCACTACTTCAATCTCCATACAATACCAAACTTCATCAATGGTAACAATTAGCCAATATATGGG
CAGTGGATCGCAAACGCGTTTGCCATTAGGAAAGTTGGTCTTCGCCATCATGGCAGTTGCCTGCAATGTA
ATTTTCAGTTAATAGCTCGAGATCTGATAACAACAGTGTAGATGTAACAAAATCGACTTTGTTCCCACTG
TACTTTTAGCTCGTACAAAATACAATATACTTTTCATTTCTCCGTAAACAACATGTTTTCCCATGTAATA
TCCTTTTCTATTTTTCGTTCCGTTACCAACTTTACACATACTTTATATAGCTATTCACTTCTATACACTA
AAAAACTAAGACAATTTTAATTTTGCTGCCTGCCATATTTCAATTTGTTATAAATTCCTATAATTTATCC
TATTAGTAGCTAAAAAAAGATGAATGTGAATCGAATCCTAAGAGAATTGAGCTCGAATTCACTGGCCGTC
GTTTTACAACGTCGTGACTGGGAAAACCCTGGCGTTACCCAACTTAATCGCCTTGCAGCACATCCCCCTT
TCGCCAGCTGGCGTAATAGCGAAGAGGCCCGCACCGATCGCCCTTCCCAACAGTTGCGCAGCCTGAATGG
CGAATGGCGCCTGATGCGGTATTTTCTCCTTACGCATCTGTGCGGTATTTCACACCGCATATGGTGCACT
CTCAGTACAATCTGCTCTGATGCCGCATAGTTAAGCCAGCCCCGACACCCGCCAACACCCGCTGACGCGC
CCTGACGGGCTTGTCTGCTCCCGGCATCCGCTTACAGACAAGCTGTGACCGTCTCCGGGAGCTGCATGTG
TCAGAGGTTTTCACCGTCATCACCGAAACGCGCGAGACGAAAGGGCGGGTAATAACTGATATAATTAAAT
TGAAGCTCTAATTTGTGAGTTTAGTATACATGCATTTACTTATAATACAGTTTTTTAGTTTTGCTGGCCG
CATCTTCTCAAATATGCTTCCCAGCCTGCTTTTCTGTAACGTTCACCCTCTACCTTAGCATCCCTTCCCT
TTGCAAATAGTCCTCTTCCAACAATAATAATGTCAGATCCTGTAGAGACCACATCATCCACGGTTCTATA
CTGTTGACCCAATGCGTCTCCCTTGTCATCTAAACCCACACCGGGTGTCATAATCAACCAATCGTAACCT
TCATCTCTTCCACCCATGTCTCTTTGAGCAATAAAGCCGATAACAAAATCTTTGTCGCTCTTCGCAATGT
CAACAGTACCCTTAGTATATTCTCCAGTAGATAGGGAGCCCTTGCATGACAATTCTGCTAACATCAAAAG
GCCTCTAGGTTCCTTTGTTACTTCTTCTGCCGCCTGCTTCAAACCGCTAACAATACCTGGGCCCACCACA
CCGTGTGCATTCGTAATGTCTGCCCATTCTGCTATTCTGTATACACCCGCAGAGTACTGCAATTTGACTG
TATTACCAATGTCAGCAAATTTTCTGTCTTCGAAGAGTAAAAAATTGTACTTGGCGGATAATGCCTTTAG
CGGCTTAACTGTGCCCTCCATGGAAAAATCAGTCAAGATATCCACATGTGTTTTTAGTAAACAAATTTTG
GGACCTAATGCTTCAACTAACTCCAGTAATTCCTTGGTGGTACGAACATCCAATGAAGCACACAAGTTTG
TTTGCTTTTCGTGCATGATATTAAATAGCTTGGCAGCAACAGGACTAGGATGAGTAGCAGCACGTTCCTT
ATATGTAGCTTTCGACATGATTTATCTTCGTTTCCTGCATGTTTTTGTTCTGTGCAGTTGGGTTAAGAAT
ACTGGGCAATTTCATGTTTCTTCAACACTACATATGCGTATATATACCAATCTAAGTCTGTGCTCCTTCC
TTCGTTCTTCCTTCTGTTCGGAGATTACCGAATCAAAAAAATTTCAAGGAAACCGAAATCAAAAAAAAGA
ATAAAAAAAAAATGATGAATTGAAAAGCTGGCCTCGTGATACGCCTATTTTTATAGGTTAATGTCATGAT
AATAACCTATAAAAATAGGCGTATCACGAGGCCTATTTTTATAGGTTAATGTCATGATAATAATGGTTTC
TTAGACGTCAGGTGGCACTTTTCGGGGAAATGTGCGCGGAACCCCTATTTGTTTATTTTTCTAAATACAT
TCAAATATGTATCCGCTCATGAGACAATAACCCTGATAAATGCTTCAATAATATTGAAAAAGGAAGAGTA
TGAGTATTCAACATTTCCGTGTCGCCCTTATTCCCTTTTTTGCGGCATTTTGCCTTCCTGTTTTTGCTCA
CCCAGAAACGCTGGTGAAAGTAAAAGATGCTGAAGATCAGTTGGGTGCACGAGTGGGTTACATCGAACTG
GATCTCAACAGCGGTAAGATCCTTGAGAGTTTTCGCCCCGAAGAACGTTTTCCAATGATGAGCACTTTTA
AAGTTCTGCTATGTGGCGCGGTATTATCCCGTATTGACGCCGGGCAAGAGCAACTCGGTCGCCGCATACA
CTATTCTCAGAATGACTTGGTTGAGTACTCACCAGTCACAGAAAAGCATCTTACGGATGGCATGACAGTA
AGAGAATTATGCAGTGCTGCCATAACCATGAGTGATAACACTGCGGCCAACTTACTTCTGACAACGATCG
GAGGACCGAAGGAGCTAACCGCTTTTTTGCACAACATGGGGGATCATGTAACTCGCCTTGATCGTTGGGA
ACCGGAGCTGAATGAAGCCATACCAAACGACGAGCGTGACACCACGATGCCTGTAGCAATGGCAACAACG
TTGCGCAAACTATTAACTGGCGAACTACTTACTCTAGCTTCCCGGCAACAATTAATAGACTGGATGGAGG
CGGATAAAGTTGCAGGACCACTTCTGCGCTCGGCCCTTCCGGCTGGCTGGTTTATTGCTGATAAATCTGG
AGCCGGTGAGCGTGGGTCTCGCGGTATCATTGCAGCACTGGGGCCAGATGGTAAGCCCTCCCGTATCGTA
GTTATCTACACGACGGGGAGTCAGGCAACTATGGATGAACGAAATAGACAGATCGCTGAGATAGGTGCCT
CACTGATTAAGCATTGGTAACTGTCAGACCAAGTTTACTCATATATACTTTAGATTGATTTAAAACTTCA
TTTTTAATTTAAAAGGATCTAGGTGAAGATCCTTTTTGATAATCTCATGACCAAAATCCCTTAACGTGAG
TTTTCGTTCCACTGAGCGTCAGACCCCGTAGAAAAGATCAAAGGATCTTCTTGAGATCCTTTTTTTCTGC
GCGTAATCTGCTGCTTGCAAACAAAAAAACCACCGCTACCAGCGGTGGTTTGTTTGCCGGATCAAGAGCT
ACCAACTCTTTTTCCGAAGGTAACTGGCTTCAGCAGAGCGCAGATACCAAATACTGTTCTTCTAGTGTAG
CCGTAGTTAGGCCACCACTTCAAGAACTCTGTAGCACCGCCTACATACCTCGCTCTGCTAATCCTGTTAC
CAGTGGCTGCTGCCAGTGGCGATAAGTCGTGTCTTACCGGGTTGGACTCAAGACGATAGTTACCGGATAA
GGCGCAGCGGTCGGGCTGAACGGGGGGTTCGTGCACACAGCCCAGCTTGGAGCGAACGACCTACACCGAA
CTGAGATACCTACAGCGTGAGCTATGAGAAAGCGCCACGCTTCCCGAAGGGAGAAAGGCGGACAGGTATC
CGGTAAGCGGCAGGGTCGGAACAGGAGAGCGCACGAGGGAGCTTCCAGGGGGAAACGCCTGGTATCTTTA
TAGTCCTGTCGGGTTTCGCCACCTCTGACTTGAGCGTCGATTTTTGTGATGCTCGTCAGGGGGGCGGAGC
CTATGGAAAAACGCCAGCAACGCGGCCTTTTTACGGTTCCTGGCCTTTTGCTGGCCTTTTGCTCACATGT
TCTTTCCTGCGTTATCCCCTGATTCTGTGGATAACCGTATTACCGCCTTTGAGTGAGCTGATACCGCTCG
CCGCAGCCGAACGACCGAGCGCAGCGAGTCAGTGAGCGAGGAAGCGGAAGAGCGCCCAATACGCAAACCG
CCTCTCCCCGCGCGTTGGCCGATTCATTAATGCAGCTGGCACGACAGGTTTCCCGACTGGAAAGCGGGCA
GTGAGCGCAACGCAATTAATGTGAGTTAGCTCACTCATTAGGCACCCCAGGCTTTACACTTTATGCTTCC
GGCTCGTATGTTGTGTGGAATTGTGAGCGGATAACAATTTCACACAGGAAACAGCTATGACCATGATTAC
GCCAAGCTTGCATGCCTGCAGGTCGACTCTAGAGGATCCCCGGGTACCAATTCCTTGAAT
Features (pLannotate 1.2.2; 15 found; start..end, strand, type, name):
      1..665     +  promoter       GAL1,10 promoter: GAL1 and GAL10 genes of S. cerevisiae; divergent inducible promoter, regulated by Gal4
    705..2879    +  CDS            AGA1: AGA1_YEAST - Experimental evidence at protein level: Swiss-Prot protein existence level 1. Cell wall anchoring subunit of the a-agglutinin heterodimer. S.cerevisiae a and alpha cells express the complementary cell surface glycoproteins a-agglutinin and alpha-agglutinin, respectively, which interact with one another to promote cellular aggregation during mating. From Saccharomyces cerevisiae (strain ATCC 204508 / S288c) (Baker's yeast).
   3207..3364    +  CDS            lacZα (fragment): LacZα fragment of β-galactosidase; lacZ fragment
   3370..3469    -  misc_feature   bom (fragment): basis of mobility region from pBR322
   3571..3606    -  CDS            rop (fragment): Rop protein, which maintains plasmids at low copy number; rop
   3695..4498    -  CDS            URA3: orotidine-5'-phosphate decarboxylase, required for uracil biosynthesis; S. cerevisiae URA3; yeast auxotrophic marker, counterselectable with 5-fluoroorotic acid (5-FOA)
   4499..4714    -  promoter       URA3 promoter: S. cerevisiae URA3
   4865..4969    +  promoter       AmpR promoter: bla
   4970..5830    +  CDS            AmpR: β-lactamase; bla; confers resistance to ampicillin, carbenicillin, and related antibiotics
   6001..6589    +  rep_origin     ori: high-copy-number ColE1/pMB1/pBR322/pUC origin of replication
   6772..6864    +  CDS            lacI (fragment): lac repressor; lacI; The lac repressor binds to the lac operator to inhibit transcription in E. coli. This inhibition can be relieved by adding lactose or isopropyl-β-D-thiogalactopyranoside (IPTG).
   6877..6898    +  protein_bind   CAP binding site: CAP binding activates transcription in the presence of cAMP. E. coli catabolite activator protein
   6913..6943    +  promoter       lac promoter: promoter for the E. coli lac operon
   6951..6967    +  protein_bind   lac operator: The lac repressor binds to the lac operator to inhibit transcription in E. coli. This inhibition can be relieved by adding lactose or isopropyl-β-D-thiogalactopyranoside (IPTG). lac repressor encoded by lacI
   7004..7048    -  misc_feature   MCS (fragment): pUC18/19 multiple cloning site
