[The description below was written by a language model from this plasmid's Addgene catalogue record and pLannotate feature annotations shown in this document.]
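Description:
pIU211 is a yeast integrating expression plasmid built on the YIplac211 backbone and carrying the Saccharomyces cerevisiae AGA1 gene under galactose-inducible control. The annotated 7,060-nt sequence shows no yeast replication origin or centromere, consistent with the YIp design: the plasmid can only be stably maintained in yeast by recombining into the chromosome, with transformants selected through the URA3 marker (driven by its own promoter), which complements uracil auxotrophy and is counterselectable with 5-fluoroorotic acid. In E. coli the plasmid is propagated through a high-copy ColE1/pUC-type origin and selected with ampicillin via the β-lactamase gene. Remnants of the pUC-derived cloning region (lac promoter and operator, CAP site, fragments of lacZα, lacI and the multiple cloning site) flank the insert, indicating that the cassette was placed in the polylinker and interrupts lacZα. The exact restriction sites used are not recorded.

The payload is the divergent GAL1,10 promoter, regulated by Gal4, positioned immediately upstream of the full AGA1 coding sequence. Aga1p is the cell wall-anchoring subunit of the a-agglutinin heterodimer, a mating adhesion glycoprotein. No distinct transcription terminator is annotated, although several hundred unannotated bases follow the coding sequence. The associated publication describes yeast surface display for screening combinatorial polypeptide libraries. In that system, proteins of interest are fused to the Aga2p subunit, which is tethered to the cell surface through its linkage to Aga1p. This construct would therefore serve to create host strains with a chromosomally integrated, galactose-inducible supply of the Aga1p anchor, so that anchor expression can be induced alongside an Aga2p fusion supplied from a separate display plasmid.
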