Addgene plasmid #44036: pIU211
Depositing lab: Dane Wittrup. Depositing organization: University of Illinois at Urbana-Champaign. Publication: Yeast surface display for screening combinatorial polypeptide libraries. Boder ET, Wittrup KD. Nat Biotechnol. 1997 Jun;15(6):553-7. 10.1038/nbt0697-553 PubMed 9181578.
Backbone
  Vector backbone: YIplac211
  Vector type: Yeast Expression
  Selectable markers: URA3
Growth in bacteria
  Bacterial resistance: Ampicillin, 100 μg/mL
  Growth temperature: 37°C
  Growth strain: XL1 Blue
  Copy number: Unknown
Gene/Insert
  Gene/Insert name: AGA1
  Cloning method: Restriction Enzyme; 5′ cloning site unknown (unknown if destroyed); 3′ cloning site unknown (unknown if destroyed)
  Sequencing primers: 5′ M13_pUC_rev; 3′ M13_pUC_fwd
Terms and licenses: Academic/Nonprofit Terms; Industry Terms: Not Available to Industry
How to cite: pIU211 was a gift from Dane Wittrup (Addgene plasmid # 44036 ; http://n2t.net/addgene:44036 ; RRID:Addgene_44036)
